>Addgene plasmid #124896 | pGEL065 | addgene full sequence | sequence record 268033 | Addgene NGS Result
TGGCAGGATATATTGTGGTGTAAACAAATTGACGCTTAGACAACTTAATAACACATTGCGGACGTTTTTA
ATGTACTGAATTAACGCCGAATTAATTCGGGGGATCTGGATTTTAGTACTGGATTTTGGTTTTAGGAATT
AGAAATTTTATTGATAGAAGTATTTTACAAATACAAATACATACTAAGGGTTTCTTATATGCTCAACACA
TGAGCGAAACCCTATAGGAACCCTAATTCCCTTATCTGGGAACTACTCACACATTATTATGGAGAAAATA
GAGCTTGTCGATCGTTAATTAATCACCTCCAAGATCCCGGACGAGTGCTGGGGCGTCGGTTTCCACTATC
GGCGAGTACTTCTACACAGCCATCGGTCCAGACGGCCGCGCTTCTGCGGGCGATTTGTGTACGCCCGACA
GTCCCGGCTCCGGATCGGACGATTGCGTCGCATCGACCCTGCGCCCAAGCTGCATCATCGAAATTGCCGT
CAACCAAGCTCTGATAGAGTTGGTCAAGACCAATGCGGAGCATATACGCCCGGAGCCGCGGCGATCCTGC
AAGCTCCGGATGCCTCCGCTCGAAGTAGCGCGTCTGCTGCTCCATACAAGCCAACCACGGCCTCCAGAAG
AAGATGTTGGCGACCTCGTATTGGGAATCCCCGAACATCGCCTCGCTCCAGTCAATGACCGCTGTTATGC
GGCCATTGTCCGTCAGGACATTGTTGGAGCCGAAATCCGCGTGCACGAGGTGCCGGACTTCGGGGCAGTC
CTCGGCCCAAAGCATCAGCTCATCGAGAGCCTGCGCGACGGACGCACTGACGGTGTCGTCCATCACAGTT
TGCCAGTGATACACATGGGGATCAGCAATCGCGCATATGAAATCACGCCATGTAGTGTATTGACCGATTC
CTTGCGGTCCGAATGGGCCGAACCCGCTCGTCTGGCTAAGATCGGCCGCAGCGATCGCATCCATGGCCTC
CGCGACCGGCTGCAGAACAGCGGGCAGTTCGGTTTCAGGCAGGTCTTGCAACGTGACACCCTGTGCACGG
CGGGAGATGCAATAGGTCAGGCTCTCGCTGAATTCCCCAATGTCAAGCACTTCCGGAATCGGGAGCGCGG
CCGATGCAAAGTGCCGATAAACATAACGATCTTTGTAGAAACCATCGGCGCAGCTATTTACCCGCAGGAC
ATATCCACGCCCTCCTACATCGAAGCTGAAAGCACGAGATTCTTCGCCCTCCGAGAGCTGCATCAGGTCG
GACACGCTGTCGAACTTTTCGATCAGAAACTTCTCGACAGACGTCGCGGTGAGTTCAGGCTTTTTCATCC
TAGGAGAGATAGATTTGTAGAGAGAGACTGGTGATTTCAGCGTGTCCTCTCCAAATGAAATGAACTTCCT
TATATAGAGGAAGGGTCTTGCGAAGGATAGTGGGATTGTGCGTCATCCCTTACGTCAGTGGAGATATCAC
ATCAATCCACTTGCTTTGAAGACGTGGTTGGAACGTCTTCTTTTTCCACGATGCTCCTCGTGGGTGGGGG
TCCATCTTTGGGACCACTGTCGGCAGAGGCATCTTGAACGATAGCCTTTCCTTTATCGCAATGATGGCAT
TTGTAGGTGCCACCTTCCTTTTCTACTGTCCTTTTGATGAAGTGACAGATAGCTGGGCAATGGAATCCGA
GGAGGTTTCCCGATATTACCCTTTGTTGAAAAGTCTCAATAGCCCTTTGGTCTTCTGAGACTGTATCTTT
GATATTCTTGGAGTAGACGAGAGTGTCGTGCTCCACCATGGGCGCGCCTGCAGTGCAGCGTGACCCGGTC
GTGCCCCTCTCTTGAGATAAGGTGAGCATTGCATGTCTAAGTTATAAAAAATTACCACATATTTTTTTTG
TCACACTTGTTTGAAGTGCAGTTTATCTATCTTTATACATATATTTAAACTTTACTCTACGAATAATATA
ATCTATAGTACTACAATAATATCAGTGTTTTAGAGAATCATATAAATGAACAGTTAGACATGGTCTAAAG
GACAATTGAGTATTTTGACAACAGGACTCTACAGTTTTATCTTTTTAGTGTGCATGTGTTCTCCTTTTTT
TTTGCAAATAGCTTCACCTATATAATACTTCATCCATTTTATTAGTACATCCATTTAGGGTTTAGGGTTA
ATGGTTTTTATAGACTAATTTTTTTAGTACATCTATTTTATTCTATTTTAGCCTCTAAATTAAGAAAACT
AAAACTCTATTTTAGTTTTTTTATTTAATAATTTAGATATAAAATAGAATAAAATAAAGTGACTAAAAAT
TAAACAAATACCCTTTAAGAAATTAAAAAAACTAAGGAAACATTTTTCTTGTTTCGAGTAGATAATGCCA
GCCTGTTAAACGCCGTCGACGAGTCTAACGGACACCAACCAGCGAACCAGCAGCGTCGCGTCGGGCCAAG
CGAAGCAGACGGCACGGCATCTCTGTCGCTGCCTCTGGACCCCTCTCGAGAGTTCCGCTCCACCGTTGGA
CTTGCTCCGCTGTCGGCATCCAGAAATTGCGTGGCGGAGCGGCAGACGTGAGCCGGCACGGCAGGCGGCC
TCCTCCTCCTCTCACGGCACCGGCAGCTACGGGGGATTCCTTTCCCACCGCTCCTTCGCTTTCCCTTCCT
CGCCCGCCGTAATAAATAGACACCCCCTCCACACCCTCTTTCCCCAACCTCGTGTTGTTCGGAGCGCACA
CACACACAACCAGAACTCCCCCAAATCCACCCGTCGGCACCTCCGCTTCAAGGTACGCCGCTCGTCCTCC
CCCCCCCCCTCTCTACCTTCTCAAGATCGGCGTTCCGGTCCATGGTTAGGGCCCGGTAGTTCTACTTCTG
TTCATGTTTGTGTTAGATCCGTGTTTGTGTTAGATCCGTGCTACTAGCGTTCGTACACGGATGCGACCTG
TACGTCAGACACGTTCTGATTGCTAACTTGCCAGTGTTTCTCTTTGGGGAATCCTGGGATGGCTCTAGCC
GTTCCGCAGACGGGATCGATTTCATGATTTTTTTTGTTTCGTTGCATAGGGTTTGGTTTGCCCTTTTCCT
TTATTTCAATATATGCCGTGCACTTGTTTGTCGGGTCATCTTTTCATGCTTTTTTTTGTCTTGGTTGTGA
TGATGTGGTCTGGTTGGGCGGTCGTTCAAGATCGGAGTAGAATTAATTCTGTTTCAAACTACCTGGTGGA
TTTATTAATTTTGGATCTGTATGTGTGTGCCATACATATTCATAGTTACGAATTGAAGATGATGGATGGA
AATATCGATCTAGGATAGGTATACATGTTGATGCGGGTTTTACTGATGCATATACAGAGATGCTTTTTGT
TCGCTTGGTTGTGATGATGTGGTGTGGTTGGGCGGTCGTTCATTCGTTCAAGATCGGAGTAGAATACTGT
TTCAAACTACCTGGTGTATTTATTAATTTTGGAACTGTATGTGTGTGTCATACATCTTCATAGTTACGAG
TTTAAGATGGATGGAAATATCGATCTAGGATAGGTATACATGTTGATGTGGGTTTTACTGATGCATATAC
ATGATGGCATATGCAGCATCTATTCATATGCTCTAACCTTGAGTACCTATCTATTATAATAAACAAGTAT
GTTTTATAATTATTTTGATCTTGATATACTTGGATGATGGCATATGCAGCAGCTATATGTGGATTTTTTT
AGCCCTGCCTTCATACGCTATTTATTTGCTTGGTACTGTTTCTTTTGTCGATGCTCACCCTGTTGTTTGG
TGTTACTTCTGCAGCCTGCAGGTAGATCGCTCGTCGACATGGATAAGAAGTACTCTATCGGACTCGATAT
CGGAACTAACTCTGTGGGATGGGCTGTGATCACCGATGAGTACAAGGTGCCATCTAAGAAGTTCAAGGTT
CTCGGAAACACCGATAGGCACTCTATCAAGAAAAACCTTATCGGTGCTCTCCTCTTCGATTCTGGTGAAA
CTGCTGAGGCTACCAGACTCAAGAGAACCGCTAGAAGAAGGTACACCAGAAGAAAGAACAGGATCTGCTA
CCTCCAAGAGATCTTCTCTAACGAGATGGCTAAAGTGGATGATTCATTCTTCCACAGGCTCGAAGAGTCA
TTCCTCGTGGAAGAAGATAAGAAGCACGAGAGGCACCCTATCTTCGGAAACATCGTTGATGAGGTGGCAT
ACCACGAGAAGTACCCTACTATCTACCACCTCAGAAAGAAGCTCGTTGATTCTACTGATAAGGCTGATCT
CAGGCTCATCTACCTCGCTCTCGCTCACATGATCAAGTTCAGAGGACACTTCCTCATCGAGGGTGATCTC
AACCCTGATAACTCTGATGTGGATAAGTTGTTCATCCAGCTCGTGCAGACCTACAACCAGCTTTTCGAAG
AGAACCCTATCAACGCTTCAGGTGTGGATGCTAAGGCTATCCTCTCTGCTAGGCTCTCTAAGTCAAGAAG
GCTTGAGAACCTCATTGCTCAGCTCCCTGGTGAGAAGAAGAACGGACTTTTCGGAAACTTGATCGCTCTC
TCTCTCGGACTCACCCCTAACTTCAAGTCTAACTTCGATCTCGCTGAGGATGCAAAGCTCCAGCTCTCAA
AGGATACCTACGATGATGATCTCGATAACCTCCTCGCTCAGATCGGAGATCAGTACGCTGATTTGTTCCT
CGCTGCTAAGAACCTCTCTGATGCTATCCTCCTCAGTGATATCCTCAGAGTGAACACCGAGATCACCAAG
GCTCCACTCTCAGCTTCTATGATCAAGAGATACGATGAGCACCACCAGGATCTCACACTTCTCAAGGCTC
TTGTTAGACAGCAGCTCCCAGAGAAGTACAAAGAGATTTTCTTCGATCAGTCTAAGAACGGATACGCTGG
TTACATCGATGGTGGTGCATCTCAAGAAGAGTTCTACAAGTTCATCAAGCCTATCCTCGAGAAGATGGAT
GGAACCGAGGAACTCCTCGTGAAGCTCAATAGAGAGGATCTTCTCAGAAAGCAGAGGACCTTCGATAACG
GATCTATCCCTCATCAGATCCACCTCGGAGAGTTGCACGCTATCCTTAGAAGGCAAGAGGATTTCTACCC
ATTCCTCAAGGATAACAGGGAAAAGATTGAGAAGATTCTCACCTTCAGAATCCCTTACTACGTGGGACCT
CTCGCTAGAGGAAACTCAAGATTCGCTTGGATGACCAGAAAGTCTGAGGAAACCATCACCCCTTGGAACT
TCGAAGAGGTGGTGGATAAGGGTGCTAGTGCTCAGTCTTTCATCGAGAGGATGACCAACTTCGATAAGAA
CCTTCCAAACGAGAAGGTGCTCCCTAAGCACTCTTTGCTCTACGAGTACTTCACCGTGTACAACGAGTTG
ACCAAGGTTAAGTACGTGACCGAGGGAATGAGGAAGCCTGCTTTTTTGTCAGGTGAGCAAAAGAAGGCTA
TCGTTGATCTCTTGTTCAAGACCAACAGAAAGGTGACCGTGAAGCAGCTCAAAGAGGATTACTTCAAGAA
AATCGAGTGCTTCGATTCAGTTGAGATTTCTGGTGTTGAGGATAGGTTCAACGCATCTCTCGGAACCTAC
CACGATCTCCTCAAGATCATTAAGGATAAGGATTTCTTGGATAACGAGGAAAACGAGGATATCTTGGAGG
ATATCGTTCTTACCCTCACCCTCTTTGAAGATAGAGAGATGATTGAAGAAAGGCTCAAGACCTACGCTCA
TCTCTTCGATGATAAGGTGATGAAGCAGTTGAAGAGAAGAAGATACACTGGTTGGGGAAGGCTCTCAAGA
AAGCTCATTAACGGAATCAGGGATAAGCAGTCTGGAAAGACAATCCTTGATTTCCTCAAGTCTGATGGAT
TCGCTAACAGAAACTTCATGCAGCTCATCCACGATGATTCTCTCACCTTTAAAGAGGATATCCAGAAGGC
TCAGGTTTCAGGACAGGGTGATAGTCTCCATGAGCATATCGCTAACCTCGCTGGATCTCCTGCAATCAAG
AAGGGAATCCTCCAGACTGTGAAGGTTGTGGATGAGTTGGTGAAGGTGATGGGAAGGCATAAGCCTGAGA
ACATCGTGATCGAAATGGCTAGAGAGAACCAGACCACTCAGAAGGGACAGAAGAACTCTAGGGAAAGGAT
GAAGAGGATCGAGGAAGGTATCAAAGAGCTTGGATCTCAGATCCTCAAAGAGCACCCTGTTGAGAACACT
CAGCTCCAGAATGAGAAGCTCTACCTCTACTACCTCCAGAACGGAAGGGATATGTATGTGGATCAAGAGT
TGGATATCAACAGGCTCTCTGATTACGATGTTGATCATATCGTGCCACAGTCATTCTTGAAGGATGATTC
TATCGATAACAAGGTGCTCACCAGGTCTGATAAGAACAGGGGTAAGAGTGATAACGTGCCAAGTGAAGAG
GTTGTGAAGAAAATGAAGAACTATTGGAGGCAGCTCCTCAACGCTAAGCTCATCACTCAGAGAAAGTTCG
ATAACTTGACTAAGGCTGAGAGGGGAGGACTCTCTGAATTGGATAAGGCAGGATTCATCAAGAGGCAGCT
TGTGGAAACCAGGCAGATCACTAAGCACGTTGCACAGATCCTCGATTCTAGGATGAACACCAAGTACGAT
GAGAACGATAAGTTGATCAGGGAAGTGAAGGTTATCACCCTCAAGTCAAAGCTCGTGTCTGATTTCAGAA
AGGATTTCCAATTCTACAAGGTGAGGGAAATCAACAACTACCACCACGCTCACGATGCTTACCTTAACGC
TGTTGTTGGAACCGCTCTCATCAAGAAGTATCCTAAGCTCGAGTCAGAGTTCGTGTACGGTGATTACAAG
GTGTACGATGTGAGGAAGATGATCGCTAAGTCTGAGCAAGAGATCGGAAAGGCTACCGCTAAGTATTTCT
TCTACTCTAACATCATGAATTTCTTCAAGACCGAGATTACCCTCGCTAACGGTGAGATCAGAAAGAGGCC
ACTCATCGAGACAAACGGTGAAACAGGTGAGATCGTGTGGGATAAGGGAAGGGATTTCGCTACCGTTAGA
AAGGTGCTCTCTATGCCACAGGTGAACATCGTTAAGAAAACCGAGGTGCAGACCGGTGGATTCTCTAAAG
AGTCTATCAGGCCTAAGAGGAACTCTGATAAGCTCATTGCTAGGAAGAAGGATTGGGACCCTAAGAAATA
CGGTGGTTTCGTGTCTCCTACCGTGGCTTACTCTGTTCTCGTTGTGGCTAAGGTTGAGAAGGGAAAGAGT
AAGAAGCTCAAGTCTGTTAAGGAACTTCTCGGAATCACTATCATGGAAAGGTCATCTTTCGAGAAGAACC
CAATCGATTTCCTCGAGGCTAAGGGATACAAAGAGGTTAAGAAGGATCTCATCATCAAGCTCCCAAAGTA
CTCACTCTTCGAACTCGAGAACGGTAGAAAGAGGATGCTCGCTTCTGCTAGGTTCCTTCAAAAGGGAAAC
GAGCTTGCTCTCCCATCTAAGTACGTTAACTTTCTTTACCTCGCTTCTCACTACGAGAAGTTGAAGGGAT
CTCCAGAAGATAACGAGCAGAAGCAACTTTTCGTTGAGCAGCACAAGCACTACTTGGATGAGATCATCGA
GCAGATCTCTGAGTTCTCTAAAAGGGTGATCCTCGCTGATGCAAACCTCGATAAGGTGTTGTCTGCTTAC
AACAAGCACAGAGATAAGCCTATCAGGGAACAGGCAGAGAACATCATCCATCTCTTCACCCTTACCAACC
TCGGTGCTCCTAGGGCTTTCAAGTACTTCGATACAACCATCGATAGGAAGGCTTACAGGTCTACCAAAGA
AGTGCTCGATGCTACCCTCATCCATCAGTCTATCACTGGACTCTACGAGACTAGGATCGATCTCTCACAG
CTCGGTGGTGATTCAAGGGCTGATCCTAAGAAGAAGAGGAAGGTTTCTAGGGCAGATCCAAAGAAGAAGC
GGAAGGTGTCTAGAGCTGATCCGAAGAAGAAGCGCAAGGTGTGACTCGAGATATGAAGATGAAGATGAAA
TATTTGGTGTGTCAAATAAAAAGCTTGTGTGCTTAAGTTTGTGTTTTTTTCTTGGCTTGTTGTGTTATGA
ATTTGTGGCTTTTTCTAATATTAAATGAATGTAAGATCACATTATAATGAATAAACAAATGTTTCTATAA
TCCATTGTGAATGTTTTGTTGGATCTCTTCTGCAGCATATAACTACTGTATGTGCTATGGTATGGACTAT
GGAATATGATTAAAGATAAGAGGATCCGCGGATCATGAACCAACGGCCTGGCTGTATTTGGTGGTTGTGT
AGGGAGATGGGGAGAAGAAAAGCCCGATTCTCTTCGCTGTGATGGGCTGGATGCATGCGGGGGAGCGGGA
GGCCCAAGTACGTGCACGGTGAGCGGCCCACAGGGCGAGTGTGAGCGCGAGAGGCGGGAGGAACAGTTTA
GTACCACATTGCCCAGCTAACTCGAACGCGACCAACTTATAAACCCGCGCGCTGTCGCTTGTGTGGAGAC
CTTATATTCCCCAGAACATCAGGTTAATGGCGTTTTTGATGTCATTTTCGCGGTGGCTGAGATCAGCCAC
TTCTTCCCCGATAACGGAAACCGGCACACTGGCCATATCGGTGGTCATCATGCGCCAGCTTTCATCCCCG
ATATGCACCACCGGGTAAAGTTCACGGGAGACTTTATCTGACAGCAGACGTGCACTGGCCAGGGGGATCA
CCATCCGTCGCCCGGGCGTGTCAATAATATCACTCTGTACATCCACAAACAGACGATAACGGCTCTCTCT
TTTATAGGTGTAAACCTTAAACTGCATTTCACCAGCCCCTGTTCTCGTCAGCAAAAGAGCCGTTCATTTC
AATAAACCGGGCGACCTCAGCCATCCCTTCCTGATTTTCCGCTTTCCAGCGTTCGGCACGCAGACGACGG
GCTTCATTCTGCATGGTTGTGCTTACCAGACCGGAGATATTGACATCATATATGCCTTGAGCAACTGATA
GCTGTCGCTGTCAACTGTCACTGTAATACGCTGCTTCATAGCATACCTCTTTTTGACATACTTCGGGTAT
ACATATCAGTATATATTCTTATACCGCAAAAATCAGCGCGCAAATACGCATACTGTTATCTGGCTTGGTC
TCAGTTTTAGAGCTAGAAATAGCAAGTTAAAATAAGGCTAGTCCGTTATCAACTTGAAAAAGTGGCACCG
AGTCGGTGCTTTTTTTCTAGACCCAGCTTTCTTGTACAAAGTTGGCATTACTGCGAGCTCAAACTATCAG
TGTTTGACAGGATATATTGGCGGGTAAACCTAAGAGAAAAGAGCGTTTATTAGAATAATCGGATATTTAA
AAGGGCGTGAAAAGGTTTATCCGTTCGTCCATTTGTATGTGCATGCCAACCACAGGGTTCCCCTCGGGAT
CAAAGTACTTTGATCCAACCCCTCCGCTGCTATAGTGCAGTCGGCTTCTGACGTTCAGTGCAGCCGTCTT
CTGAAAACGACATGTCGCACAAGTCCTAAGTTACGCGACAGGCTGCCGCCCTGCCCTTTTCCTGGCGTTT
TCTTGTCGCGTGTTTTAGTCGCATAAAGTAGAATACTTGCGACTAGAACCGGAGACATTACGCCATGAAC
AAGAGCGCCGCCGCTGGCCTGCTGGGCTATGCCCGCGTCAGCACCGACGACCAGGACTTGACCAACCAAC
GGGCCGAACTGCACGCGGCCGGCTGCACCAAGCTGTTTTCCGAGAAGATCACCGGCACCAGGCGCGACCG
CCCGGAGCTGGCCAGGATGCTTGACCACCTACGCCCTGGCGACGTTGTGACAGTGACCAGGCTAGACCGC
CTGGCCCGCAGCACCCGCGACCTACTGGACATTGCCGAGCGCATCCAGGAGGCCGGCGCGGGCCTGCGTA
GCCTGGCAGAGCCGTGGGCCGACACCACCACGCCGGCCGGCCGCATGGTGTTGACCGTGTTCGCCGGCAT
TGCCGAGTTCGAGCGTTCCCTAATCATCGACCGCACCCGGAGCGGGCGCGAGGCCGCCAAGGCCCGAGGC
GTGAAGTTTGGCCCCCGCCCTACCCTCACCCCGGCACAGATCGCGCACGCCCGCGAGCTGATCGACCAGG
AAGGCCGCACCGTGAAAGAGGCGGCTGCACTGCTTGGCGTGCATCGCTCGACCCTGTACCGCGCACTTGA
GCGCAGCGAGGAAGTGACGCCCACCGAGGCCAGGCGGCGCGGTGCCTTCCGTGAGGACGCATTGACCGAG
GCCGACGCCCTGGCGGCCGCCGAGAATGAACGCCAAGAGGAACAAGCATGAAACCGCACCAGGACGGCCA
GGACGAACCGTTTTTCATTACCGAAGAGATCGAGGCGGAGATGATCGCGGCCGGGTACGTGTTCGAGCCG
CCCGCGCACGGCTCAACCGTGCGGCTGCATGAAATCCTGGCCGGTTTGTCTGATGCCAAGCTGGCGGCCT
GGCCGGCCAGCTTGGCCGCTGAAGAAACCGAGCGCCGCCGTCTAAAAAGGTGATGTGTATTTGAGTAAAA
CAGCTTGCGTCATGCGGTCGCTGCGTATATGATGCGATGAGTAAATAAACAAATACGCAAGGGGAACGCA
TGAAGGTTATCGCTGTACTTAACCAGAAAGGCGGGTCAGGCAAGACGACCATCGCAACCCATCTAGCCCG
CGCCCTGCAACTCGCCGGGGCCGATGTTCTGTTAGTCGATTCCGATCCCCAGGGCAGTGCCCGCGATTGG
GCGGCCGTGCGGGAAGATCAACCGCTAACCGTTGTCGGCATCGACCGCCCGACGATTGACCGCGACGTGA
AGGCCATCGGCCGGCGCGACTTCGTAGTGATCGACGGAGCGCCCCAGGCGGCGGACTTGGCTGTGTCCGC
GATCAAGGCAGCCGACTTCGTGCTGATTCCGGTGCAGCCAAGCCCTTACGACATATGGGCCACCGCCGAC
CTGGTGGAGCTGGTTAAGCAGCGCATTGAGGTCACGGATGGAAGGCTACAAGCGGCCTTTGTCGTGTCGC
GGGCGATCAAAGGCACGCGCATCGGCGGTGAGGTTGCCGAGGCGCTGGCCGGGTACGAGCTGCCCATTCT
TGAGTCCCGTATCACGCAGCGCGTGAGCTACCCAGGCACTGCCGCCGCCGGCACAACCGTTCTTGAATCA
GAACCCGAGGGCGACGCTGCCCGCGAGGTCCAGGCGCTGGCCGCTGAAATTAAATCAAAACTCATTTGAG
TTAATGAGGTAAAGAGAAAATGAGCAAAAGCACAAACACGCTAAGTGCCGGCCGTCCGAGCGCACGCAGC
AGCAAGGCTGCAACGTTGGCCAGCCTGGCAGACACGCCAGCCATGAAGCGGGTCAACTTTCAGTTGCCGG
CGGAGGATCACACCAAGCTGAAGATGTACGCGGTACGCCAAGGCAAGACCATTACCGAGCTGCTATCTGA
ATACATCGCGCAGCTACCAGAGTAAATGAGCAAATGAATAAATGAGTAGATGAATTTTAGCGGCTAAAGG
AGGCGGCATGGAAAATCAAGAACAACCAGGCACCGACGCCGTGGAATGCCCCATGTGTGGAGGAACGGGC
GGTTGGCCAGGCGTAAGCGGCTGGGTTGCCTGCCGGCCCTGCAATGGCACTGGAACCCCCAAGCCCGAGG
AATCGGCGTGAGCGGTCGCAAACCATCCGGCCCGGTACAAATCGGCGCGGCGCTGGGTGATGACCTGGTG
GAGAAGTTGAAGGCCGCGCAGGCCGCCCAGCGGCAACGCATCGAGGCAGAAGCACGCCCCGGTGAATCGT
GGCAAGCGGCCGCTGATCGAATCCGCAAAGAATCCCGGCAACCGCCGGCAGCCGGTGCGCCGTCGATTAG
GAAGCCGCCCAAGGGCGACGAGCAACCAGATTTTTTCGTTCCGATGCTCTATGACGTGGGCACCCGCGAT
AGTCGCAGCATCATGGACGTGGCCGTTTTCCGTCTGTCGAAGCGTGACCGACGAGCTGGCGAGGTGATCC
GCTACGAGCTTCCAGACGGGCACGTAGAGGTTTCCGCAGGGCCGGCCGGCATGGCCAGTGTGTGGGATTA
CGACCTGGTACTGATGGCGGTTTCCCATCTAACCGAATCCATGAACCGATACCGGGAAGGGAAGGGAGAC
AAGCCCGGCCGCGTGTTCCGTCCACACGTTGCGGACGTACTCAAGTTCTGCCGGCGAGCCGATGGCGGAA
AGCAGAAAGACGACCTGGTAGAAACCTGCATTCGGTTAAACACCACGCACGTTGCCATGCAGCGTACGAA
GAAGGCCAAGAACGGCCGCCTGGTGACGGTATCCGAGGGTGAAGCCTTGATTAGCCGCTACAAGATCGTA
AAGAGCGAAACCGGGCGGCCGGAGTACATCGAGATCGAGCTAGCTGATTGGATGTACCGCGAGATCACAG
AAGGCAAGAACCCGGACGTGCTGACGGTTCACCCCGATTACTTTTTGATCGATCCCGGCATCGGCCGTTT
TCTCTACCGCCTGGCACGCCGCGCCGCAGGCAAGGCAGAAGCCAGATGGTTGTTCAAGACGATCTACGAA
CGCAGTGGCAGCGCCGGAGAGTTCAAGAAGTTCTGTTTCACCGTGCGCAAGCTGATCGGGTCAAATGACC
TGCCGGAGTACGATTTGAAGGAGGAGGCGGGGCAGGCTGGCCCGATCCTAGTCATGCGCTACCGCAACCT
GATCGAGGGCGAAGCATCCGCCGGTTCCTAATGTACGGAGCAGATGCTAGGGCAAATTGCCCTAGCAGGG
GAAAAAGGTCGAAAAGGCCTCTTTCCTGTGGATAGCACGTACATTGGGAACCCAAAGCCGTACATTGGGA
ACCGGAACCCGTACATTGGGAACCCAAAGCCGTACATTGGGAACCGGTCACACATGTAAGTGACTGATAT
AAAAGAGAAAAAAGGCGATTTTTCCGCCTAAAACTCTTTAAAACTTATTAAAACTCTTAAAACCCGCCTG
GCCTGTGCATAACTGTCTGGCCAGCGCACAGCCGAAGAGCTGCAAAAAGCGCCTACCCTTCGGTCGCTGC
GCTCCCTACGCCCCGCCGCTTCGCGTCGGCCTATCGCGGCCGCTGGCCGCTCAAAAATGGCTGGCCTACG
GCCAGGCAATCTACCAGGGCGCGGACAAGCCGCGCCGTCGCCACTCGACCGCCGGCGCCCACATCAAGGC
ACCCTGCCTCGCGCGTTTCGGTGATGACGGTGAAAACCTCTGACACATGCAGCTCCCGGAAACGGTCACA
GCTTGTCTGTAAGCGGATGCCGGGAGCAGACAAGCGCGTCAGCGGGTGTTGGCGGGTGTCGGGGCGCAGC
CATGACCCAGTCACGTAGCGATAGCGGAGTGTATACTGGCTTAACTATGCGGCATCAGAGCAGATTGTAC
TGAGAGTGCACCATATGCGGTGTGAAATACCGCACAGATGCGTAAGGAGAAAATACCGCATCAGGCGCTC
TTCCGCTTCCTCGCTCACTGACTCGCTGCGCTCGGTCGTTCGGCTGCGGCGAGCGGTATCAGCTCACTCA
AAGGCGGTAATACGGTTATCCACAGAATCAGGGGATAACGCAGGAAAGAACATGTGAGCAAAAGGCCAGC
AAAAGGCCAGGAACCGTAAAAAGGCCGCGTTGCTGGCGTTTTTCCATAGGCTCCGCCCCCCTGACGAGCA
TCACAAAAATCGACGCTCAAGTCAGAGGTGGCGAAACCCGACAGGACTATAAAGATACCAGGCGTTTCCC
CCTGGAAGCTCCCTCGTGCGCTCTCCTGTTCCGACCCTGCCGCTTACCGGATACCTGTCCGCCTTTCTCC
CTTCGGGAAGCGTGGCGCTTTCTCATAGCTCACGCTGTAGGTATCTCAGTTCGGTGTAGGTCGTTCGCTC
CAAGCTGGGCTGTGTGCACGAACCCCCCGTTCAGCCCGACCGCTGCGCCTTATCCGGTAACTATCGTCTT
GAGTCCAACCCGGTAAGACACGACTTATCGCCACTGGCAGCAGCCACTGGTAACAGGATTAGCAGAGCGA
GGTATGTAGGCGGTGCTACAGAGTTCTTGAAGTGGTGGCCTAACTACGGCTACACTAGAAGGACAGTATT
TGGTATCTGCGCTCTGCTGAAGCCAGTTACCTTCGGAAAAAGAGTTGGTAGCTCTTGATCCGGCAAACAA
ACCACCGCTGGTAGCGGTGGTTTTTTTGTTTGCAAGCAGCAGATTACGCGCAGAAAAAAAGGATCTCAAG
AAGATCCTTTGATCTTTTCTACGGGGTCTGACGCTCAGTGGAACGAAAACTCACGTTAAGGGATTTTGGT
CATGCATTCTAGGTACTAAAACAATTCATCCAGTAAAATATAATATTTTATTTTCTCCCAATCAGGCTTG
ATCCCCAGTAAGTCAAAAAATAGCTCGACATACTGTTCTTCCCCGATATCCTCCCTGATCGACCGGACGC
AGAAGGCAATGTCATACCACTTGTCCGCCCTGCCGCTTCTCCCAAGATCAATAAAGCCACTTACTTTGCC
ATCTTTCACAAAGATGTTGCTGTCTCCCAGGTCGCCGTGGGAAAAGACAAGTTCCTCTTCGGGCTTTTCC
GTCTTTAAAAAATCATACAGCTCGCGCGGATCTTTAAATGGAGTGTCTTCTTCCCAGTTTTCGCAATCCA
CATCGGCCAGATCGTTATTCAGTAAGTAATCCAATTCGGCTAAGCGGCTGTCTAAGCTATTCGTATAGGG
ACAATCCGATATGTCGATGGAGTGAAAGAGCCTGATGCACTCCGCATACAGCTCGATAATCTTTTCAGGG
CTTTGTTCATCTTCATACTCTTCCGAGCAAAGGACGCCATCGGCCTCACTCATGAGCAGATTGCTCCAGC
CATCATGCCGTTCAAAGTGCAGGACCTTTGGAACAGGCAGCTTTCCTTCCAGCCATAGCATCATGTCCTT
TTCCCGTTCCACATCATAGGTGGTCCCTTTATACCGGCTGTCCGTCATTTTTAAATATAGGTTTTCATTT
TCTCCCACCAGCTTATATACCTTAGCAGGAGACATTCCTTCCGTATCTTTTACGCAGCGGTATTTTTCGA
TCAGTTTTTTCAATTCCGGTGATATTCTCATTTTAGCCATTTATTATTTCCTTCCTCTTTTCTACAGTAT
TTAAAGATACCCCAAGAAGCTAATTATAACAAGACGAACTCCAATTCACTGTTCCTTGCATTCTAAAACC
TTAAATACCAGAAAACAGCTTTTTCAAAGTTGTTTTCAAAGTTGGCGTATAACATAGTATCGACGGAGCC
GATTTTGAAACCGCGGTGATCACAGGCAGCAACGCTCTGTCATCGTTACAATCAACATGCTACCCTCCGC
GAGATCATCCGTGTTTCAAACCCGGCAGCTTAGTTGCCGTTCTTCCGAATAGCATCGGTAACATGAGCAA
AGTCTGCCGCCTTACAACGGCTCTCCCGCTGACGCCGTCCCGGACTGATGGGCTGCCTGTATCGAGTGGT
GATTTTGTGCCGAGCTGCCGGTCGGGGAGCTGTTGGCTGGCTGG
Features (pLannotate 1.2.2; 22 found; start..end, strand, type, name):
      1..25      +  misc_feature   LB T-DNA repeat: left border repeat from nopaline C58 T-DNA
    103..277     -  polyA_signal   CaMV poly(A) signal: cauliflower mosaic virus polyadenylation signal
    318..1328    -  CDS            HygR: aminoglycoside phosphotransferase from E. coli; aph(4)-Ia; confers resistance to hygromycin
   1373..1718    -  promoter       CaMV 35S promoter: strong constitutive promoter from cauliflower mosaic virus
   1375..1421    -  promoter       minimal CaMV 35S promoter: minimal 35S promoter from cauliflower mosaic virus
   1798..3794    +  promoter       Ubi promoter: maize polyubiquitin gene promoter
   3819..7922    +  CDS            cas9: CAS9_STRP1 - Also known as csn1 From Streptococcus pyogenes serotype M1.
   8032..8280    +  terminator     HSP terminator: efficient transcription terminator from the Arabidopsis thaliana heat shock protein 18.2 gene (Nagaya et al., 2010)
   8545..8847    -  CDS            ccdB: CCDB_ECOLI - Also known as G, letB, letD. Experimental evidence at protein level: Swiss-Prot protein existence level 1. Toxic component of a type II toxin-antitoxin (TA) system, functioning in plasmid maintainence. Responsible for the post- segregational killing (PSK) of plasmid-free cells, also referred to as a plasmid addiction system. Half-life of over 2 hours. Cell killing by CcdB is accompanied by filamentation, defects in chromosome and plasmid segregation, defects in cell division, formation of anucleate cells, decreased DNA synthesis and plasmid loss. Interferes with the activity of DN
   8852..9010    -  CDS            ccdA (fragment): CCDA_ECO57 - Also known as H, letA. Experimental evidence at protein level: Swiss-Prot protein existence level 1. Antitoxin component of a type II toxin-antitoxin (TA) system which inhibits the post-segregational killing (PSK) of plasmid-free cells, also referred to as a plasmid addiction system. Binds to and blocks the activity of CcdB; will also remove bound CcdB protein from the CcdB-GyrA complex by forming a CcdA-CcdB complex, a process termed rejuvenation. Functions as a transcriptional corepressor for the ccdAB operon, repression also requires CcdB (By similarity). From Escherichia coli
   9101..9166    -  intron         PDK intron (fragment): pdk; modified pyruvate orthophosphate dikinase intron from Flaveria trinervia 3.0
   9174..9249    +  misc_RNA       gRNA scaffold: guide RNA scaffold for the Streptococcus pyogenes CRISPR/Cas9 system
   9261..9282    -  protein_bind   attB2 (fragment): mutant version of attB; recombination site for the Gateway® BP reaction BP Clonase™
   9315..9339    +  misc_feature   RB T-DNA repeat: right border repeat from nopaline C58 T-DNA
   9679..10080   +  CDS            Y4CG_SINFN (fragment): Protein inferred from homology: Swiss-Prot protein existence level 3. From Sinorhizobium fredii (strain NBRC 101917 / NGR234).
  10640..11269   +  CDS            pVS1 StaA: stability protein from the Pseudomonas plasmid pVS1 (Heeb et al., 2000)
  11698..12771   +  CDS            pVS1 RepA: replication protein from the Pseudomonas plasmid pVS1 (Heeb et al., 2000)
  12837..13031   +  rep_origin     pVS1 oriV: origin of replication for the Pseudomonas plasmid pVS1 (Heeb et al., 2000)
  13234..13273   +  CDS            rop (fragment): Rop protein, which maintains plasmids at low copy number; rop
  13365..13505   +  misc_feature   bom: basis of mobility region from pBR322
  13691..14279   -  rep_origin     ori: high-copy-number ColE1/pMB1/pBR322/pUC origin of replication
  14366..15160   -  CDS            KanR: aminoglycoside phosphotransferase; aphA-3; confers resistance to kanamycin
