[The description below was written by a language model from this plasmid's Addgene catalogue record and pLannotate feature annotations shown in this document.]
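Description:
pGEL065 is a binary T-DNA vector for CRISPR genome editing in plants, built on the pZHY988 backbone and deposited as an empty backbone awaiting a user-supplied guide sequence. Outside the T-DNA borders it carries a high-copy ColE1/pMB1-type origin with the pBR322 bom region for propagation in E. coli, and the pVS1 oriV, RepA and StaA functions that typically support replication and stable maintenance in Agrobacterium. A kanamycin resistance gene provides bacterial selection. Because the plasmid contains a ccdB toxin gene, it is maintained in a ccdB-tolerant strain.

Between the nopaline-type left and right border repeats lie three functional units. A CaMV 35S promoter drives the hygromycin phosphotransferase gene, ending in the CaMV poly(A) signal, for selection of transformed plant tissue. The maize polyubiquitin promoter drives a plant codon-optimized Streptococcus pyogenes Cas9 terminated by the Arabidopsis HSP18.2 terminator. According to the depositor, this is the SpCas9-NGv1 variant carrying R1335A, L1111R, D1135V, G1218R, E1219F, A1322R and T1337R, described in the associated work as targeting non-canonical PAMs. The third unit is the guide RNA region, in which a ccdB cassette (with a ccdA fragment and a short PDK intron fragment) sits immediately upstream of the SpCas9 gRNA scaffold. This layout suggests ccdB acts as a counter-selectable stuffer replaced on spacer cloning, though the record does not describe the cloning method. The feature table does not annotate the promoter driving the guide RNA. A residual attB2 fragment near the right border indicates earlier Gateway-based assembly.
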