Addgene plasmid #124896: pGEL065
Purpose: (Empty Backbone) For genome editing in plant by SpCas9 variant(SpCas9-NGv1)
Depositing lab: Yong Zhang. Depositing organization: University of Electronic Science and Technology of China. Publication: Improving Plant Genome Editing with High-Fidelity xCas9 and Non-canonical PAM-Targeting Cas9-NG. Zhong Z, Sretenovic S, Ren Q, Yang L, Bao Y, Qi C, Yuan M, He Y, Liu S, Liu X, Wang J, Huang L, Wang Y, Baby D, Wang D, Zhang T, Qi Y, Zhang Y. Mol Plant. 2019 Mar 27. pii: S1674-2052(19)30124-8. doi: 10.1016/j.molp.2019.03.011. PubMed 30928637.
Backbone
  Vector backbone: pZHY988
  Vector type: Plant Expression, CRISPR
  Selectable markers: Hygromycin
Growth in bacteria
  Bacterial resistance: Kanamycin, 50 μg/mL
  Growth temperature: 37°C
  Growth strain: ccdB Survival
  Copy number: High Copy
Gene/Insert
  Gene/Insert name: None
Terms and licenses: Academic/Nonprofit Terms; Industry Terms: Not Available to Industry
Depositor comments: Plant codon optimized,R1335A/L1111R/D1135V/G1218R/E1219F/A1322R/T1337R
How to cite: pGEL065 was a gift from Yong Zhang (Addgene plasmid # 124896 ; http://n2t.net/addgene:124896 ; RRID:Addgene_124896)
