>Addgene plasmid #124896 | pGEL065 | depositor partial sequence | sequence record 238607 | SpCas9-NGv1-NLS
ATGGATAAGAAGTACTCTATCGGACTCGATATCGGAACTAACTCTGTGGGATGGGCTGTGATCACCGATG
AGTACAAGGTGCCATCTAAGAAGTTCAAGGTTCTCGGAAACACCGATAGGCACTCTATCAAGAAAAACCT
TATCGGTGCTCTCCTCTTCGATTCTGGTGAAACTGCTGAGGCTACCAGACTCAAGAGAACCGCTAGAAGA
AGGTACACCAGAAGAAAGAACAGGATCTGCTACCTCCAAGAGATCTTCTCTAACGAGATGGCTAAAGTGG
ATGATTCATTCTTCCACAGGCTCGAAGAGTCATTCCTCGTGGAAGAAGATAAGAAGCACGAGAGGCACCC
TATCTTCGGAAACATCGTTGATGAGGTGGCATACCACGAGAAGTACCCTACTATCTACCACCTCAGAAAG
AAGCTCGTTGATTCTACTGATAAGGCTGATCTCAGGCTCATCTACCTCGCTCTCGCTCACATGATCAAGT
TCAGAGGACACTTCCTCATCGAGGGTGATCTCAACCCTGATAACTCTGATGTGGATAAGTTGTTCATCCA
GCTCGTGCAGACCTACAACCAGCTTTTCGAAGAGAACCCTATCAACGCTTCAGGTGTGGATGCTAAGGCT
ATCCTCTCTGCTAGGCTCTCTAAGTCAAGAAGGCTTGAGAACCTCATTGCTCAGCTCCCTGGTGAGAAGA
AGAACGGACTTTTCGGAAACTTGATCGCTCTCTCTCTCGGACTCACCCCTAACTTCAAGTCTAACTTCGA
TCTCGCTGAGGATGCAAAGCTCCAGCTCTCAAAGGATACCTACGATGATGATCTCGATAACCTCCTCGCT
CAGATCGGAGATCAGTACGCTGATTTGTTCCTCGCTGCTAAGAACCTCTCTGATGCTATCCTCCTCAGTG
ATATCCTCAGAGTGAACACCGAGATCACCAAGGCTCCACTCTCAGCTTCTATGATCAAGAGATACGATGA
GCACCACCAGGATCTCACACTTCTCAAGGCTCTTGTTAGACAGCAGCTCCCAGAGAAGTACAAAGAGATT
TTCTTCGATCAGTCTAAGAACGGATACGCTGGTTACATCGATGGTGGTGCATCTCAAGAAGAGTTCTACA
AGTTCATCAAGCCTATCCTCGAGAAGATGGATGGAACCGAGGAACTCCTCGTGAAGCTCAATAGAGAGGA
TCTTCTCAGAAAGCAGAGGACCTTCGATAACGGATCTATCCCTCATCAGATCCACCTCGGAGAGTTGCAC
GCTATCCTTAGAAGGCAAGAGGATTTCTACCCATTCCTCAAGGATAACAGGGAAAAGATTGAGAAGATTC
TCACCTTCAGAATCCCTTACTACGTGGGACCTCTCGCTAGAGGAAACTCAAGATTCGCTTGGATGACCAG
AAAGTCTGAGGAAACCATCACCCCTTGGAACTTCGAAGAGGTGGTGGATAAGGGTGCTAGTGCTCAGTCT
TTCATCGAGAGGATGACCAACTTCGATAAGAACCTTCCAAACGAGAAGGTGCTCCCTAAGCACTCTTTGC
TCTACGAGTACTTCACCGTGTACAACGAGTTGACCAAGGTTAAGTACGTGACCGAGGGAATGAGGAAGCC
TGCTTTTTTGTCAGGTGAGCAAAAGAAGGCTATCGTTGATCTCTTGTTCAAGACCAACAGAAAGGTGACC
GTGAAGCAGCTCAAAGAGGATTACTTCAAGAAAATCGAGTGCTTCGATTCAGTTGAGATTTCTGGTGTTG
AGGATAGGTTCAACGCATCTCTCGGAACCTACCACGATCTCCTCAAGATCATTAAGGATAAGGATTTCTT
GGATAACGAGGAAAACGAGGATATCTTGGAGGATATCGTTCTTACCCTCACCCTCTTTGAAGATAGAGAG
ATGATTGAAGAAAGGCTCAAGACCTACGCTCATCTCTTCGATGATAAGGTGATGAAGCAGTTGAAGAGAA
GAAGATACACTGGTTGGGGAAGGCTCTCAAGAAAGCTCATTAACGGAATCAGGGATAAGCAGTCTGGAAA
GACAATCCTTGATTTCCTCAAGTCTGATGGATTCGCTAACAGAAACTTCATGCAGCTCATCCACGATGAT
TCTCTCACCTTTAAAGAGGATATCCAGAAGGCTCAGGTTTCAGGACAGGGTGATAGTCTCCATGAGCATA
TCGCTAACCTCGCTGGATCTCCTGCAATCAAGAAGGGAATCCTCCAGACTGTGAAGGTTGTGGATGAGTT
GGTGAAGGTGATGGGAAGGCATAAGCCTGAGAACATCGTGATCGAAATGGCTAGAGAGAACCAGACCACT
CAGAAGGGACAGAAGAACTCTAGGGAAAGGATGAAGAGGATCGAGGAAGGTATCAAAGAGCTTGGATCTC
AGATCCTCAAAGAGCACCCTGTTGAGAACACTCAGCTCCAGAATGAGAAGCTCTACCTCTACTACCTCCA
GAACGGAAGGGATATGTATGTGGATCAAGAGTTGGATATCAACAGGCTCTCTGATTACGATGTTGATCAT
ATCGTGCCACAGTCATTCTTGAAGGATGATTCTATCGATAACAAGGTGCTCACCAGGTCTGATAAGAACA
GGGGTAAGAGTGATAACGTGCCAAGTGAAGAGGTTGTGAAGAAAATGAAGAACTATTGGAGGCAGCTCCT
CAACGCTAAGCTCATCACTCAGAGAAAGTTCGATAACTTGACTAAGGCTGAGAGGGGAGGACTCTCTGAA
TTGGATAAGGCAGGATTCATCAAGAGGCAGCTTGTGGAAACCAGGCAGATCACTAAGCACGTTGCACAGA
TCCTCGATTCTAGGATGAACACCAAGTACGATGAGAACGATAAGTTGATCAGGGAAGTGAAGGTTATCAC
CCTCAAGTCAAAGCTCGTGTCTGATTTCAGAAAGGATTTCCAATTCTACAAGGTGAGGGAAATCAACAAC
TACCACCACGCTCACGATGCTTACCTTAACGCTGTTGTTGGAACCGCTCTCATCAAGAAGTATCCTAAGC
TCGAGTCAGAGTTCGTGTACGGTGATTACAAGGTGTACGATGTGAGGAAGATGATCGCTAAGTCTGAGCA
AGAGATCGGAAAGGCTACCGCTAAGTATTTCTTCTACTCTAACATCATGAATTTCTTCAAGACCGAGATT
ACCCTCGCTAACGGTGAGATCAGAAAGAGGCCACTCATCGAGACAAACGGTGAAACAGGTGAGATCGTGT
GGGATAAGGGAAGGGATTTCGCTACCGTTAGAAAGGTGCTCTCTATGCCACAGGTGAACATCGTTAAGAA
AACCGAGGTGCAGACCGGTGGATTCTCTAAAGAGTCTATCAGGCCTAAGAGGAACTCTGATAAGCTCATT
GCTAGGAAGAAGGATTGGGACCCTAAGAAATACGGTGGTTTCGTGTCTCCTACCGTGGCTTACTCTGTTC
TCGTTGTGGCTAAGGTTGAGAAGGGAAAGAGTAAGAAGCTCAAGTCTGTTAAGGAACTTCTCGGAATCAC
TATCATGGAAAGGTCATCTTTCGAGAAGAACCCAATCGATTTCCTCGAGGCTAAGGGATACAAAGAGGTT
AAGAAGGATCTCATCATCAAGCTCCCAAAGTACTCACTCTTCGAACTCGAGAACGGTAGAAAGAGGATGC
TCGCTTCTGCTAGGTTCCTTCAAAAGGGAAACGAGCTTGCTCTCCCATCTAAGTACGTTAACTTTCTTTA
CCTCGCTTCTCACTACGAGAAGTTGAAGGGATCTCCAGAAGATAACGAGCAGAAGCAACTTTTCGTTGAG
CAGCACAAGCACTACTTGGATGAGATCATCGAGCAGATCTCTGAGTTCTCTAAAAGGGTGATCCTCGCTG
ATGCAAACCTCGATAAGGTGTTGTCTGCTTACAACAAGCACAGAGATAAGCCTATCAGGGAACAGGCAGA
GAACATCATCCATCTCTTCACCCTTACCAACCTCGGTGCTCCTAGGGCTTTCAAGTACTTCGATACAACC
ATCGATAGGAAGGCTTACAGGTCTACCAAAGAAGTGCTCGATGCTACCCTCATCCATCAGTCTATCACTG
GACTCTACGAGACTAGGATCGATCTCTCACAGCTCGGTGGTGATTCAAGGGCTGATCCTAAGAAGAAGAG
GAAGGTTTCTAGGGCAGATCCAAAGAAGAAGCGGAAGGTGTCTAGAGCTGATCCGAAGAAGAAGCGCAAG
GTGTGA
